>Addgene plasmid #69753 | pKG326 | addgene partial sequence | sequence record 128941 | pBABE3 5'-ACCCTAACTGACACACATTCC-3'
TGCATTCATTTTATGTTTCAGGTTCAGGGGGAGGTGTGGGAGGTTTTTTAAAGCAAGTAAAACCTCTACA
AATGTGGTATGGCTGATTATGATCAGTTATCTAGATCCGGTGGATCCCGGGCCCGCGGTACCGTCGACTG
CAGAATTCCTACAGCGACACTTGATCCGTAACCAGTCCTTGACGACGCATCAGCAGCTCCAGATCCTCAG
GTTTCACTGTTTTACGCCCAGCATGAGCGGCAAACACTTCCAGATCGTCACACAGATGTTGGAAATATTT
GTCCAGGCATTTTTCGACCATTTCCAGAGCTTTACGCTCCATCGGCATTTTGGCATAGAACGAGAACAGT
TTAACATAATGGCTCAGTCTTGCTTTATGAGGGTCTTGGCGAGGACGTGGTCCAGTTGTACGAGGACGAG
GCGGATGACGAACCAGCAGAGGTTCAGCAGGTTCACTAGACAGAACAGCAGCACCAGGAGCCGGAGCAGG
TTCCAGAAATTGGTGATGACGACGTGCTTGCAGGCTTTCCGGTGTACTAGAAGCAGATTCAGGTGAGGCG
GCACGGCCACTAGCATCTTCATCCCCACTTGAGGCCCCAGGTCCATCAGCTTCAGCTGTCCCTTGGCTTC
CTTCGGCTTCGGTAACCTCGGTATGGCCTTCTGCCTCTTCGACACGACTTGGTCCTTGAGCACCAGTCGC
TTCCATTTCAGAGACAGACACCCCTTCCTCTTCCATTTTCTTCTCGGCTTCTTCCACACCATCATGCAGA
GGTTCCACCTCATCTTCTCCGCTAACACCCGAGCTGGTAGACAGAAATCCCAGAGCAAAGGCGTTGACTT
CTTCAGCTTCACCCGCCAGGAATTGG
