>Addgene plasmid #69753 | pKG326 | addgene partial sequence | sequence record 128943 | EGFP-C 5'-CATGGTCCTGCTGGAGTTCGTG-3'
GTCCGGAGGGGATCGGTGGAGCTCCACCGGTGGCGGCCGCTCTAGAGAGAATCTTTATTTTCAGGGCGCC
GCCAAATTCAAAGAAACCGCTGCTGCTAAATTCGAACGCCAGCACATGGACAGCGGAGGTGGAGGTACTA
GTCTCGAGATGGCAGACCACAACCCTGACAGCGATTCTACACCTCGTACACTGCTGCGTCGTGTGCTGGA
TACTGCTGATCCTCGTACTCCTCGTCGTCCTCGTAGCGCTCGTGCTGGTGCTCGCCGTGCCCTGCTGGAA
ACAGCCTCTCCTCGTAAACTGAGTGGCCAGACCCGTACTATTGCCCGTGGGCGTTCACATGGAGCCCGCT
CGGTCGGTCGTAGTGCTCACATTCAAGCCTCGGGACACCTGGAAGAACAAACCCCTCGTACCCTGCTGAA
AAACATCCTGCTGACTGCCCCTGAAAGCTCTATTCTGATGCCGGAAAGCGTCGTTAAACCGGTTCCTGCT
CCTCAAGCCGTTCAACCTTCTCGTCAAGAGTCCTCCTGTGGATCTCTGGAGCTGCAACTGCCTGAACTGG
AGCCTCCTACAACACTGGCACCGGGGCTGCTGGCGCCTGGTCGTCGTAAACAACGTCTGCGTCTGAGCGT
GTTTCAACAAGGTGTTGATCAGGGCCTGAGTCTGTCTCAAGAACCTCAAGGCAACGCTGATGCTTCTAGT
CTGACCCGTTCTCTGAACCTGACCTTTGCTACTCCACTGCAACCTCAAAGCGTCCAACGTCCTGGACTGG
CTCGCCGCCCTCCTGCTCGCCGTACCGTTGATGTGGGTGCTTTTCTGCGTGACCTGCGTGATACAAGCCT
GGCACCTCCGAATATTGTGCTGGAGGATACACAGCCGTT
