[The description below was written by a language model from this plasmid's Addgene catalogue record.]
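Description:
pKG326 is a retroviral mammalian expression plasmid built on the pIC242 backbone and designed to deliver a tagged fragment of the human kinetochore protein CENP-T into cultured cells. In bacteria it is maintained as a high-copy plasmid under ampicillin selection, and the record lists a recombination-reduced strain for propagation, a common choice for vectors carrying the repeated long terminal repeats of a retrovirus. Transduced mammalian cells are selected with blasticidin. The record gives no feature table and does not name the promoter driving the insert or the origin of replication. The use of a pBABE 3' sequencing primer suggests a pBABE-style arrangement, but the catalogue fields do not state this.

The insert encodes amino acids 1-531 of human CENP-T (CENPT), a 1593 bp coding region cloned between XhoI and EcoRI sites, both of which are retained. The sequence is codon-optimised for E. coli rather than being the native human cDNA, and it carries two amino-acid substitutions, A216T and G459R. At its N terminus the fragment is fused to an eGFP-TEV-S tag. The eGFP allows fluorescence imaging of the protein's localisation. The S tag provides an affinity handle, and the intervening TEV protease site allows cleavage between the two, so the combination is suited to both localisation and tandem affinity purification.

The stated purpose is retroviral expression of this CENP-T fragment. Such a construct would typically be packaged into virus to generate blasticidin-resistant stable cell lines, in which the behaviour or interaction partners of the GFP-tagged truncation can be examined.
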