Addgene plasmid #69753: pKG326
Purpose: Retroviral expression of CENP-T aa 1-531
Depositing lab: Iain Cheeseman. Depositing organization: Whitehead Institute for Biomedical Research.
Backbone
  Vector backbone: pIC242
  Backbone manufacturer: Arshad Desai (Addgene plasmid# 44432)
  Vector type: Mammalian Expression, Retroviral
  Selectable markers: Blasticidin
Growth in bacteria
  Bacterial resistance: Ampicillin, 100 μg/mL
  Growth temperature: 37°C
  Growth strain: NEB Stable
  Copy number: High Copy
Gene/Insert
  Gene/Insert name: CENP-T aa 1-531
  Species: H. sapiens (human)
  Insert size (bp): 1593
  Mutation: E.coli optimized sequence; A216T and G459R mutations in CENP-T
  Entrez Gene: CENPT (a.k.a. C16orf56, CENP-T, SSMGA)
  Tag / fusion protein: eGFP-TEV-S (N terminal on insert)
  Cloning method: Restriction Enzyme; 5′ cloning site XhoI (not destroyed); 3′ cloning site EcoRI (not destroyed)
  Sequencing primers: 5′ EGFP-C; 3′ pBABE 3'
Terms and licenses: Academic/Nonprofit Terms; Industry Terms: Not Available to Industry
How to cite: pKG326 was a gift from Iain Cheeseman (Addgene plasmid # 69753 ; http://n2t.net/addgene:69753 ; RRID:Addgene_69753)
